>Addgene plasmid #66588 | pX330.Pten.b | addgene partial sequence | sequence record 116358 | BGH-rev 5'-TAGAAGGCACAGTCGAGG-3'
GCCTAGGCCGGCCTTTTTCGTGGCCGCCGGCCTTTTGTCGCCTCCCAGCTGAGACAGGTCGATCCGTGTC
TCGTACAGGCCGGTGATGCTCTGGTGGATCAGGGTGGCGTCCAGCACCTCTTTGGTGCTGGTGTACCTCT
TCCGGTCGATGGTGGTGTCAAAGTACTTGAAGGCGGCAGGGGCTCCCAGATTGGTCAGGGTAAACAGGTG
GATGATATTCTCGGCCTGCTCTCTGATGGGCTTATCCCGGTGCTTGTTGTAGGCGGACAGCACTTTGTCC
AGATTAGCGTCGGCCAGGATCACTCTCTTGGAGAACTCGCTGATCTGCTCGATGATCTCGTCCAGGTAGT
GCTTGTGCTGTTCCACAAACAGCTGTTTCTGCTCATTATCCTCGGGGGAGCCCTTCAGCTTCTCATAGTG
GCTGGCCAGGTACAGGAAGTTCACATATTTGGAGGGCAGGGCCAGTTCGTTTCCCTTCTGCAGTTTCGCC
GGCAGAGGCCAGCATTCTCTTCCGGCCGTTTTCCAGCTCGAACAGGGAGTACTTAGGCAGCTTGATGATC
AGGTCCTTTTTCACTTCTTTGTAGCCCTTGGCTTCCAG
