>Addgene plasmid #66588 | pX330.Pten.b | addgene partial sequence | sequence record 119699 | hU6-F 5'-GAGGGCCTATTTCCCATGATT-3'
ATAATTGGAATTAATTTGATGCTAAACAAAAGATATTAGTACACAAATACGTGACGTAGAAAGTAATAAT
TTCTTGGGTAGTTTGCAGTTTTAAAATTATGTTTTAAAATGGACTATCATATGCTTACCGTAACTTGAAA
GTATTTCGATTTCTTGGCTTTATATATCTTGTGGAAAGGACGAAACACCGCTGTAGTAATATCTGCTATG
TTTTAGAGCTAGAAATAGCAAGTTAAAATAAGGCTAGTCCGTTATCAACTTGAAAAAGTGGCACCGAGTC
GGTGCTTTTTTGTTTTAGAGCTAGAAATAGCAAGTTAAAATAAGGCTAGTCCGTTTTTAGCGCGTGCGCC
AATTCTGCAGACAAATGGCTCTAGAGGTACCCGTTACATAACTTACGGTAAATGGCCCGCC
