[The description below was written by a language model from this plasmid's Addgene catalogue record.]
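Description:
pX330.Pten.b is a mammalian expression plasmid built on the pX330 backbone and carrying a single guide RNA directed against the mouse Pten gene. pX330 is a widely used all-in-one CRISPR vector that, in its standard form, pairs a U6-driven sgRNA cassette with a Cas9 expression unit. No feature table is provided here, however, so the promoters, Cas9 variant, nuclear localization signals, tags and origin of replication in this particular plasmid are not stated and can only be inferred from the backbone name. The plasmid is propagated in bacteria under ampicillin selection. Its copy number is listed as unknown, and no mammalian selection marker is recorded.

The insert is a 20-nucleotide spacer targeting M. musculus Pten, a well-known tumour suppressor gene. The stated purpose, "sgRNA for Pten deletion," together with the ".b" suffix, suggests that this guide may be one member of a set used in combination to cut at two positions and excise the intervening genomic segment, rather than to produce small indels at a single site. The record does not name the partner construct or define the region to be deleted. The associated work concerns a reporter system for CRISPR-mediated chromosomal rearrangements, which fits the use of this plasmid to generate and study programmed deletions at the Pten locus in mouse cells or tissues after transfection or other plasmid delivery.
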