Addgene plasmid #66588: pX330.Pten.b
Purpose: sgRNA for Pten deletion
Depositing lab: Wen Xue. Depositing organization: University of Massachusetts, Worcester. Publication: A versatile reporter system for CRISPR-mediated chromosomal rearrangements. Li Y, Park A, Mou H, Colpan C, Bizhanova A, Akama-Garren E, Joshi N, Hendrickson EA, Feldser D, Yin H, Anderson DG, Jacks T, Weng Z, Xue W. Genome Biol. 2015 May 28;16(1):111. 10.1186/s13059-015-0680-7 PubMed 26018130.
Backbone
  Vector backbone: pX330
  Vector type: Mammalian Expression
Growth in bacteria
  Bacterial resistance: Ampicillin, 100 μg/mL
  Growth temperature: 37°C
  Growth strain: Stbl3
  Copy number: Unknown
Gene/Insert
  Gene/Insert name: Pten deletion
  gRNA/shRNA sequence: gctgtagtaatatctgctat
  Species: M. musculus (mouse)
  Entrez Gene: Pten (a.k.a. 2310035O07Rik, A130070J02Rik, B430203M17Rik, MMAC1, PTENbeta, TEP1)
Terms and licenses: Academic/Nonprofit Terms; Industry Terms: Not Available to Industry
How to cite: pX330.Pten.b was a gift from Wen Xue (Addgene plasmid # 66588 ; http://n2t.net/addgene:66588 ; RRID:Addgene_66588)
